>Addgene plasmid #229157 | lvl0-3 [backbone] | addgene full sequence | sequence record 459742 | Addgene NGS Result
TTGAGATCCTTTTTTTCTGCGCGTAATCTGCTGCTTGCAAACAAAAAAACCACCGCTACCAGCGGTGGTT
TGTTTGCCGGATCAAGAGCTACCAACTCTTTTTCCGAAGGTAACTGGCTTCAGCAGAGCGCAGATACCAA
ATACTGTTCTTCTAGTGTAGCCGTAGTTAGGCCACCACTTCAAGAACTCTGTAGCACCGCCTACATACCT
CGCTCTGCTAATCCTGTTACCAGTGGCTGCTGCCAGTGGCGATAAGTCGTGTCTTACCGGGTTGGACTCA
AGACGATAGTTACCGGATAAGGCGCAGCGGTCGGGCTGAACGGGGGGTTCGTGCACACAGCCCAGCTTGG
AGCGAACGACCTACACCGAACTGAGATACCTACAGCGTGAGCTATGAGAAAGCGCCACGCTTCCCGAAGG
GAGAAAGGCGGACAGGTATCCGGTAAGCGGCAGGGTCGGAACAGGAGAGCGCACGAGGGAGCTTCCAGGG
GGAAACGCCTGGTATCTTTATAGTCCTGTCGGGTTTCGCCACCTCTGACTTGAGCGTCGATTTTTGTGAT
GCTCGTCAGGGGGGCGGAGCCTATGGAAAAACGCCAGCAACGCGGCCTTTTTACGGTTCCTGGCCTTTTG
CTGGCCTTTTGCTCACATGTTCTTTCCTGCGTTATCCCCTGATTCTGTGGATAACCGTATTACCGCCTTT
GAGTGAGCTGATACCGCTCGCCGCAGCCGAACGACCGAGCGCAGCGAGTCAGTGAGCGAGGAAGCGGAAG
AGCGCCCAATACGCAAACCGCCTCTCCCCGCGCGTTGGCCGATTCATTAATCACTCTGTGGTCTCAGCTT
TTGTCTTCGCAGCTGGCACGACAGGTTTCCCGACTGGAAAGCGGGCAGTGAGCGCAACGCAATTAATGTG
AGTTAGCTCACTCATTAGGCACCCCAGGCTTTACACTTTATGCTTCCGGCTCGTATGTTGTGTGGAATTG
TGAGCGGATAACAATTTCACACAGGAAACAGCTATGACCATGATTACGCCAAGCTTGCATGCCTGCAGGT
CGACTCTAGAGGATCCCCGGGTACCGAGCTCGAATTCACTGGCCGTCGTTTTACAACGTCGTGACTGGGA
AAACCCTGGCGTTACCCAACTTAATCGCCTTGCAGCACATCCCCCTTTCGCCAGCTGGCGTAATAGCGAA
GAGGCCCGCACCGATCGCCCTTCCCAACAGTTGCGCAGCCTGAATGGCGAATGGCGCCTGATGCGGTATT
TTCTCCTTACGCATCTGTGCGGTATTTCACACCGCATATGGTGCACTCTCAGTACAATCTGCTCTGATGC
CGCATAGTTAAGCCAGCCCCGACACCCGCCAACACCCGCTGACGCGCCCTGACGGGCTTGTCTGCTCCCG
GCATCCGCTTACAGACAAGCTGTGACGAAGACAACAACTGAGACCACGAAGTGGCTCTTCAGTGGACGAA
AGGGCCTCGTGATACGCCTATTTTTATAGGTTAATGTCATGATAATAATGGTTTCTTAGACGTCAGGTGG
CACTTTTCGGGGAAATGTGCGCGGAACCCCTATTTGTTTATTTTTCTAAATACATTCAAATATGTATCCG
CTCATGAGACAATAACCCTGATAAATGCTTCAATAATATTGAAAAAGGAAGAGTATGCGCTCACGCAACT
GGTCCAGAACCTTGACCGAACGCAGCGGTGGTAACGGCGCAGTGGCGGTTTTCATGGCTTGTTATGACTG
TTTTTTTTTGGGGTACAGTCTATGCCTCGGGCATCCAAGCAGCAAGCGCGTTACGCCGTGGGTCGATGTT
TGATGTTATGGAGCAGCAACGATGTTACGCAGCAGGGCAGTCGCCCTAAAACAAAGTTAAACATCATGAG
GGAAGCGGTGATCGCCGAAGTATCGACTCAACTATCAGAGGTAGTTGGCGTCATCGAGCGCCATCTCGAA
CCGACGTTGCTGGCCGTACATTTGTACGGCTCCGCAGTGGATGGCGGCCTGAAGCCACACAGCGATATTG
ATTTGCTGGTTACGGTGACCGTAAGGCTTGATGAAACAACGCGGCGAGCTTTGATCAACGACCTTTTGGA
AACTTCGGCTTCCCCTGGAGAGAGCGAGATTCTCCGCGCTGTAGAAGTCACCATTGTTGTGCACGACGAC
ATCATTCCGTGGCGTTATCCAGCTAAGCGCGAACTGCAATTTGGAGAATGGCAGCGCAATGACATTCTTG
CAGGTATCTTCGAGCCAGCCACGATCGACATTGATCTGGCTATCTTGCTGACAAAAGCAAGAGAACATAG
CGTTGCCTTGGTAGGTCCAGCGGCGGAGGAACTCTTTGATCCGGTTCCTGAACAGGATCTATTTGAGGCG
CTAAATGAAACCTTAACGCTATGGAACTCGCCGCCCGACTGGGCTGGCGATGAGCGAAATGTAGTGCTTA
CGTTGTCCCGCATTTGGTACAGCGCAGTAACCGGCAAAATCGCGCCGAAGGATGTCGCTGCCGACTGGGC
AATGGAGCGCCTGCCGGCCCAGTATCAGCCCGTCATACTTGAAGCTAGACAGGCTTATCTTGGACAAGAA
GAAGATCGCTTGGCCTCGCGCGCAGATCAGTTGGAAGAATTTGTCCATTACGTAAAAGGCGAGATCACCA
AGGTAGTCGGCAAATAACTGTCAGACCAAGTTTACTCATATATACTTTAGATTGATTTAAAACTTCATTT
TTAATTTAAAAGGATCTAGGTGAAGATCCTTTTTGATAATCTCATGACCAAAATCCCTTAACGTGAGTTT
TCGTTCCACTGAGCGTCAGACCCCGTAGAAAAGATCAAAGGATCTTC
Features (pLannotate 1.2.2; 12 found; start..end, strand, type, name):
      1..589     +  rep_origin     ori: high-copy-number ColE1/pMB1/pBR322/pUC origin of replication
    772..888     +  CDS            lacI (fragment): LACI_ECOLI - Experimental evidence at protein level: Swiss-Prot protein existence level 1. Repressor of the lactose operon. Binds allolactose as an inducer. From Escherichia coli (strain K12).
    904..925     +  protein_bind   CAP binding site: CAP binding activates transcription in the presence of cAMP. E. coli catabolite activator protein
    940..970     +  promoter       lac promoter: promoter for the E. coli lac operon
    978..994     +  protein_bind   lac operator: The lac repressor binds to the lac operator to inhibit transcription in E. coli. This inhibition can be relieved by adding lactose or isopropyl-β-D-thiogalactopyranoside (IPTG). lac repressor encoded by lacI
   1031..1087    -  misc_feature   MCS: pUC18/19 multiple cloning site
   1084..1241    +  CDS            lacZα (fragment): LacZα fragment of β-galactosidase; lacZ fragment
   1247..1346    -  misc_feature   bom (fragment): basis of mobility region from pBR322
   1560..1664    +  promoter       AmpR promoter: bla
   1655..1735    -  CDS            int (fragment): INT2_ECOLX - Protein inferred from homology: Swiss-Prot protein existence level 3. Putative integrase believed to be involved in the insertion of antibiotic resistance genes into plasmids and transposons. From Escherichia coli.
   1823..1879    +  CDS            GmR (fragment): gentamycin acetyltransferase; aacC1; confers resistance to gentamycin
   1886..2674    +  CDS            aadA: S3AD_ECOLX - Experimental evidence at protein level: Swiss-Prot protein existence level 1. Mediates bacterial resistance to the antibiotics streptomycin and spectinomycin. From Escherichia coli.
