[The description below was written by a language model from this plasmid's Addgene catalogue record and pLannotate feature annotations shown in this document.]
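Description:
lvl0-3 [backbone] is a small (about 2.8 kb) empty bacterial cloning vector classed as a synthetic biology plasmid and described in its record simply as a "3 prime backbone". It carries no insert. The name and the associated work on rapid prototyping of mammalian synthetic gene networks suggest that it serves as a level-0 entry vector in a hierarchical assembly scheme, holding parts destined for the 3' position of a transcription unit. However, the record does not spell out the assembly chemistry, and no type IIS sites, recombination sites or mammalian elements are annotated. The depositor notes that it is slightly modified from the published version without any functional difference.

Propagation in E. coli relies on a high-copy ColE1/pUC-type origin. Selection is by spectinomycin, conferred by an aadA adenylyltransferase gene, which also gives streptomycin resistance. Upstream of aadA are an AmpR (bla) promoter and short fragments of an integron integrase and a gentamicin acetyltransferase gene. These fragments are most likely remnants of the cassette from which the marker was taken rather than functional genes. A partial bom region from pBR322 is also detected.

The cloning region is a pUC-style lac cassette: a CAP binding site, the lac promoter and the lac operator, followed by a pUC18/19 multiple cloning site and a lacZα fragment, with a residual piece of lacI upstream. This arrangement is the kind normally used for blue/white screening, in which an incoming part displaces or interrupts lacZα. Since lacZα is annotated only as a fragment, the record does not confirm whether the screen works in this plasmid.
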