Addgene plasmid #229157: lvl0-3 [backbone]
Purpose: (Empty Backbone) 3 prime backbone
Depositing lab: Ron Weiss. Depositing organization: Massachusetts Institute of Technology. Publication: A platform for rapid prototyping of synthetic gene networks in mammalian cells. Duportet X, Wroblewska L, Guye P, Li Y, Eyquem J, Rieders J, Rimchala T, Batt G, Weiss R. Nucleic Acids Res. 2014 Dec 1;42(21):13440-51. doi: 10.1093/nar/gku1082. Epub 2014 Nov 5. PubMed 25378321.
Backbone
  Vector backbone: lvl0-3 [backbone]
  Vector type: Synthetic Biology
Growth in bacteria
  Bacterial resistance: Spectinomycin, 50 μg/mL
  Growth temperature: 37°C
  Growth strain: DH5alpha
  Copy number: High Copy
Gene/Insert
  Gene/Insert name: None
Terms and licenses: Academic/Nonprofit Terms; Industry Terms: Not Available to Industry
Depositor comments: This plasmid is slightly modified from the version used in Duportet et al. 2014, but does not have any functional differences.
How to cite: lvl0-3 [backbone] was a gift from Ron Weiss (Addgene plasmid # 229157 ; http://n2t.net/addgene:229157 ; RRID:Addgene_229157)
